>Addgene plasmid #152378 | pGBW-m4133651 | depositor full sequence | sequence record 295390 | Full Sequence
CACCATGAAATTCTTAGTGTTTCTTGGGATCATTACAACGGTCGCAGCTTTTCATCAGGAATGCAGCCTA
CAATCGTGTACCCAGCACCAGCCGTACGTTGTGGACGATCCTTGCCCCATCCACTTCTATTCTAAGTGGT
ACATACGGGTAGGCGCGAGGAAGAGTGCACCACTCATTGAGTTGTGTGTGGACGAGGCCGGTTCAAAATC
CCCAATCCAGTATATAGATATTGGAAATTACACTGTCTCCTGTCTGCCCTTCACCATCAACTGCCAAGAA
CCTAAGCTGGGAAGCCTCGTTGTGAGATGCTCTTTTTATGAGGATTTTCTTGAATACCACGACGTCCGTG
TGGTTCTGGACTTCATTGAAAACCTTTACTTTCAGTCGATGAGTGACAAAATCATTCATCTAACCGATGA
CTCCTTTGATACAGACGTGTTGAAGGCCGATGGTGCGATACTGGTAGATTTCTGGGCTGAATGGTGTGGC
CCGTGCAAGATGATCGCACCCATTCTGGACGAGATCGCCGACGAGTATCAAGGAAAATTAACTGTCGCTA
AGCTTAATATAGATCAGAACCCAGGGACGGCACCTAAATACGGCATCAGGGGAATACCTACCCTCCTGCT
CTTTAAGAATGGGGAAGTTGCCGCGACAAAAGTGGGAGCCCTGTCTAAGGGCCAGCTAAAAGAGTTCTTG
GACGCTAACCTGGCAGGTTCAGGCTCGGGGCACATGCACCATCACCATCACCATAGCAGCGGGCTCGTGC
CACGCGGCTAAGCTAGCTTGACTGACTGAGATACAGCGTACCTTCAGCTCACAGACATGATAAGATACAT
TGATGAGTTTGGACAAACCACAACTAGAATGCAGTGAAAAAAATGCTTTATTTGTGAAATTTGTGATGCT
ATTGCTTTATTTGTAACCATTATAAGCTGCAATAAACAAGTTAACAACAACAATTGCATTCATTTTATGT
TTCAGGTTCAGGGGGAGGTGTGGGAGGTTTTTTAAAGCAAGTAAAACCTCTACAAATGTGGTATTGGCCC
ATCTCTATCGGTATCGTAGCATAACCCCTTGGGGCCTCTAAACGGGTCTTGAGGGGTTTTTTGTGCCCCT
CGGGCCGGATTGCTATCTACCGGCATTGGCGCAGAAAAAAATGCCTGATGCGACGCTGCGCGTCTTATAC
TCCCACATATGCCAGATTCAGCAACGGATACGGCTTCCCCAACTTGCCCACTTCCATACGTGTCCTCCTT
ACCAGAAATTTATCCTTAAGGTCGTCAGCTATCCTGCAGGCGATCTCTCGATTTCGATCAAGACATTCCT
TTAATGGTCTTTTCTGGACACCACTAGGGGTCAGAAGTAGTTCATCAAACTTTCTTCCCTCCCTAATCTC
ATTGGTTACCTTGGGCTATCGAAACTTAATTAACCAGTCAAGTCAGCTACTTGGCGAGATCGACTTGTCT
GGGTTTCGACTACGCTCAGAATTGCGTCAGTCAAGTTCGATCTGGTCCTTGCTATTGCACCCGTTCTCCG
ATTACGAGTTTCATTTAAATCATGTGAGCAAAAGGCCAGCAAAAGGCCAGGAACCGTAAAAAGGCCGCGT
TGCTGGCGTTTTTCCATAGGCTCCGCCCCCCTGACGAGCATCACAAAAATCGACGCTCAAGTCAGAGGTG
GCGAAACCCGACAGGACTATAAAGATACCAGGCGTTTCCCCCTGGAAGCTCCCTCGTGCGCTCTCCTGTT
CCGACCCTGCCGCTTACCGGATACCTGTCCGCCTTTCTCCCTTCGGGAAGCGTGGCGCTTTCTCATAGCT
CACGCTGTAGGTATCTCAGTTCGGTGTAGGTCGTTCGCTCCAAGCTGGGCTGTGTGCACGAACCCCCCGT
TCAGCCCGACCGCTGCGCCTTATCCGGTAACTATCGTCTTGAGTCCAACCCGGTAAGACACGACTTATCG
CCACTGGCAGCAGCCACTGGTAACAGGATTAGCAGAGCGAGGTATGTAGGCGGTGCTACAGAGTTCTTGA
AGTGGTGGCCTAACTACGGCTACACTAGAAGAACAGTATTTGGTATCTGCGCTCTGCTGAAGCCAGTTAC
CTTCGGAAAAAGAGTTGGTAGCTCTTGATCCGGCAAACAAACCACCGCTGGTAGCGGTGGTTTTTTTGTT
TGCAAGCAGCAGATTACGCGCAGAAAAAAAGGATCTCAAGAAGATCCTTTGATCTTTTCTACGGGGTCTG
ACGCTCAGTGGAACGAAAACTCACGTTAAGGGATTTTGGTCATGAGATTATCAAAAAGGATCTTCACCTA
GATCCTTTTAAATTAAAAATGAAGTTTTAAATCAATCTAAAGTATATATGAGTAAACTTGGTCTGACAGT
TACCAATGCTTAATCAGTGAGGCACCTATCTCAGCGATCTGTCTATTTCGTTCATCCATAGTTGCATTTA
AATTTCCGAACTCTCCAAGGCCCTCGTCGGAAAATCTTCAAACCTTTCGTCCGATCCATCTTGCAGGCTA
CCTCTCGAACGAACTATCGCAAGTCTCTTGGCCGGCCTTGCGCCTTGGCTATTGCTTGGCAGCGCCTATC
GCCAGGTATTACTCCAATCCCGAATATCCGAGATCGGGATCACCCGAGAGAAGTTCAACCTACATCCTCA
ATCCCGATCTATCCGAGATCCGAGGAATATCGAAATCGGGGCGCGCCTGGCCTCCGCGCCGGGTTTTGGC
GCCTCCCGCGGGCGCCCCCCTCGTCACGGCGAGCGCTGCCACGTCAGACGAAGGGCGCAGGAGCGTCCTG
ATCCTTCCGCCCGGACGCTCAGGACAGCGGCCCGCTGCTCATAAGACTCGGCCTTAGAACCCCAGTATCA
GCAGAAGGACATTTTAGGACGGGACTTGGGTGACTCTAGGGCACTGGTTTTCTTTCCAGAGAGCGGAACA
GGCGAGGAAAAGTAGTCCCTTCTCGGCGATTCTGCGGAGGGATCTCCGTGGGGCGGTGAACGCCGATGAT
TATATAAGGACGCGCCGGGTGTGGCACAGCTAGTTCCGTCGCAGCCGGGATTTGGGTCGCGGTTCTTGTT
TGTGGATCGCTGTGATCGTCACTTGGTGAGTAGCGGGCTGCTGGGCTGGCCGGGGCTTTCGTGGCCGCCG
GGCCGCTCGGTGGGACGGAAGCGTGTGGAGAGACCGCCAAGGGCTGTAGTCTGGGTCCGCGAGCAAGGTT
GCCCTGAACTGGGGGTTGGGGGGAGCGCAGCAAAATGGCGGCTGTTCCCGAGTCTTGAATGGAAGACGCT
TGTGAGGCGGGCTGTGAGGTCGTTGAAACAAGGTGGGGGGCATGGTGGGCGGCAAGAACCCAAGGTCTTG
AGCCCTTCGCTAATGCGGGAAAGCTCTTATTCGGGTGAGATGGGCTGGGCACCATCTGGGGACCCTGACG
TGAAGTTTGTCACTGACTGGAGAACTCGGTTTGTCGTCTGTTGCGGGGGCGGCAGTTATGGCGGTGCCGT
TGGGCAGTGCACCCGTACCTTTGGGAGCGCGCGCCCTCGTCGTGTCGTGACGTCACCCGTTCTGTTGGCT
TATAATGCAGGGTGGGGCCACCTGCCGGTAGGTGTGCGGTAGGCTTTTCTCCGTCGCAGGACGCAGGGTT
CGGGCCTAGGGTAGGCTCTCCTGAATCGACAGGCGCCGGACCTCTGGTGAGGGGAGGGATAAGTGAGGCG
TCAGTTTCTTTGGTCGGTTTTATGTACCTATCTTCTTAAGTAGCTGAAGCTCCGGTTTTGAACTATGCGC
TCGGGGTTGGCGAGTGTGTTTTGTGAAGTTTTTTAGGCACCTTTTGAAATGTAATCATTTGGGTCAATAT
GTAATTTTCAGTGTTAGACTTGTAAATTGTCCGCTAAATTCTGGCCGTTTTTGGCTTTTTTGTTAGACAA
CATGACCGAGTACAAGCCCACGGTGCGCCTCGCCACCCGCGACGACGTCCCCAGGGCCGTACGCACCCTC
GCCGCCGCGTTCGCCGACTACCCCGCCACGCGCCACACCGTCGATCCGGACCGCCACATCGAGCGGGTCA
CCGAGCTGCAAGAACTCTTCCTCACGCGCGTCGGGCTCGACATCGGCAAGGTGTGGGTCGCGGACGACGG
CGCCGCGGTGGCGGTCTGGACCACGCCGGAGAGCGTCGAAGCGGGGGCGGTGTTCGCCGAGATCGGCCCG
CGCATGGCCGAGTTGAGCGGTTCCCGGCTGGCCGCGCAGCAACAGATGGAGGGCCTCCTGGCGCCGCACC
GGCCCAAGGAGCCCGCGTGGTTCCTGGCCACCGTCGGCGTCTCGCCCGACCACCAGGGCAAGGGTCTGGG
CAGCGCCGTCGTGCTCCCCGGAGTGGAGGCCGCCGAGCGCGCCGGGGTGCCCGCCTTCCTGGAGACCTCC
GCGCCCCGCAACCTCCCCTTCTACGAGCGGCTCGGCTTCACCGTCACCGCCGACGTCGAGGTGCCCGAAG
GACCGCGCACCTGGTGCATGACCCGCAAGCCCGGTGCCTAGGCTAGTATGTAAGCCTAGTCTTAGATAAT
AAAATCGCTATCCATCGAAGATGGATGTGTGTTGGTTTTTTGTGTGTGTAACGCTAGGCGCGCCTGGTGT
ACCGAGAACGATCCTCTCAGTGCGAGTCTCGACGATCCATATCGTTGCTTGGCAGTCAGCCAGTCGGAAT
CCAGCTTGGGACCCAGGAAGTCCAATCGTCAGATATTGTACTCAAGCCTGGTCACGGCAGCGTACCGATC
TGTTTAAACCTAGATATTGATAGTCTGATCGGTCAACGTATAATCGAGTCCTAGCTTTTGCAAACATCTA
TCAAGAGACAGGATCAGCAGGAGGCTTTCGCATGAGTATTCAACATTTCCGTGTCGCCCTTATTCCCTTT
TTTGCGGCATTTTGCCTTCCTGTTTTTGCTCACCCAGAAACGCTGGTGAAAGTAAAAGATGCTGAAGATC
AGTTGGGTGCGCGAGTGGGTTACATCGAACTGGATCTCAACAGCGGTAAGATCCTTGAGAGTTTTCGCCC
CGAAGAACGCTTTCCAATGATGAGCACTTTTAAAGTTCTGCTATGTGGCGCGGTATTATCCCGTATTGAC
GCCGGGCAAGAGCAACTCGGTCGCCGCATACACTATTCTCAGAATGACTTGGTTGAGTATTCACCAGTCA
CAGAAAAGCATCTTACGGATGGCATGACAGTAAGAGAATTATGCAGTGCTGCCATAACCATGAGTGATAA
CACTGCGGCCAACTTACTTCTGACAACGATTGGAGGACCGAAGGAGCTAACCGCTTTTTTGCACAACATG
GGGGATCATGTAACTCGCCTTGATCGTTGGGAACCGGAGCTGAATGAAGCCATACCAAACGACGAGCGTG
ACACCACGATGCCTGTAGCAATGGCAACAACCTTGCGTAAACTATTAACTGGCGAACTACTTACTCTAGC
TTCCCGGCAACAGTTGATAGACTGGATGGAGGCGGATAAAGTTGCAGGACCACTTCTGCGCTCGGCCCTT
CCGGCTGGCTGGTTTATTGCTGATAAATCTGGAGCCGGTGAGCGTGGGTCTCGCGGTATCATTGCAGCAC
TGGGGCCAGATGGTAAGCCCTCCCGTATCGTAGTTATCTACACGACGGGGAGTCAGGCAACTATGGATGA
ACGAAATAGACAGATCGCTGAGATAGGTGCCTCACTGATTAAGCATTGGTAACCGATTCTAGGTGCATTG
GCGCAGAAAAAAATGCCTGATGCGACGCTGCGCGTCTTATACTCCCACATATGCCAGATTCAGCAACGGA
TACGGCTTCCCCAACTTGCCCACTTCCATACGTGTCCTCCTTACCAGAAATTTATCCTTAAGATCGTTTA
AACTCGACTCTGGCTCTATCGAATCTCCGTCGTTTCGAGCTTACGCGAACAGCCGTGGCGCTCATTTGCT
CGTCGGGCATCGAATCTCGTCAGCTATCGTCAGCTTACCTTTTTGGCAGCGATCGCGGCTCCCGACATCT
TGGACCATTAGCTCCACAGGTATCTTCTTCCCTCTAGTGGTCATAACAGCAGCTTCAGCTACCTCTCAAT
TCAAAAAACCCCTCAAGACCCGTTTAGAGGCCCCAAGGGGTTATGCTATCAATCGTTGCGTTACACACAC
AAAAAACCAACACACATCCATCTTCGATGGATAGCGATTTTATTATCTAACTGCTGATCGAGTGTAGCCA
GATCTAGTAATCAATTACGGGGTCATTAGTTCATAGCCCATATATGGAGTTCCGCGTTACATAACTTACG
GTAAATGGCCCGCCTGGCTGACCGCCCAACGACCCCCGCCCATTGACGTCAATAATGACGTATGTTCCCA
TAGTAACGCCAATAGGGACTTTCCATTGACGTCAATGGGTGGAGTATTTACGGTAAACTGCCCACTTGGC
AGTACATCAAGTGTATCATATGCCAAGTACGCCCCCTATTGACGTCAATGACGGTAAATGGCCCGCCTGG
CATTATGCCCAGTACATGACCTTATGGGACTTTCCTACTTGGCAGTACATCTACGTATTAGTCATCGCTA
TTACCATGCTGATGCGGTTTTGGCAGTACATCAATGGGCGTGGATAGCGGTTTGACTCACGGGGATTTCC
AAGTCTCCACCCCATTGACGTCAATGGGAGTTTGTTTTGGCACCAAAATCAACGGGACTTTCCAAAATGT
CGTAACAACTCCGCCCCATTGACGCAAATGGGCGGTAGGCGTGTACGGTGGGAGGTCTATATAAGCAGAG
CTGGTTTAGTGAACCGTCAGATCAGATCTTTGTCGATCCTACCATCCACTCGACACACCCGCCAGCGGCC
GC
Features (pLannotate 1.2.2; 21 found; start..end, strand, type, name):
      5..367     +  CDS            NS8_SARS2: Experimental evidence at protein level: Swiss-Prot protein existence level 1. Plays a role in modulating host immune response (PubMed:31986261). Binds to IL17RA receptor, leading to IL17 pathway activation and an increased secretion of pro-inflammatory factors. Contributes to cytokine storm during COVID-19 infection. From Severe acute respiratory syndrome coronavirus 2 (2019-nCoV) (SARS-CoV-2).
    389..715     +  CDS            trxA: THIO_ECO57 - Experimental evidence at protein level: Swiss-Prot protein existence level 1. Participates in various redox reactions through the reversible oxidation of its active center dithiol to a disulfide and catalyzes dithiol-disulfide exchange reactions. From Escherichia coli O157:H7.
    737..754     +  CDS            6xHis: 6xHis affinity tag
    831..952     -  polyA_signal   SV40 poly(A) signal: SV40 polyadenylation signal
    975..1044    -  CDS            large T antigen (fragment): large T antigen from SV40 (simian virus 40)
   1067..1113    +  terminator     T7 terminator: transcription terminator for bacteriophage T7 RNA polymerase
   1143..1279    +  terminator     rrnG terminator: transcription terminator from the E. coli ribosomal RNA rrnG operon (Albrechtsen et al., 1991)
   1324..1395    +  misc_feature   3' β-globin insulator: insulator downstream of the human β-globin locus (Farrell et al., 2002)
   1621..2209    -  rep_origin     ori: high-copy-number ColE1/pMB1/pBR322/pUC origin of replication
   2381..2445    -  CDS            bla(M) (fragment): β-lactamase lacking the signal sequence; bla(M); allows cytosolic expression of β-lactamase
   2709..3918    +  promoter       UbC promoter: human ubiquitin C promoter
   3922..4519    +  CDS            PuroR (fragment): puromycin N-acetyltransferase; pac from Streptomyces; confers resistance to puromycin
   4548..4596    +  polyA_signal   poly(A) signal: synthetic polyadenylation signal
   4862..5722    +  CDS            AmpR: β-lactamase; bla; confers resistance to ampicillin, carbenicillin, and related antibiotics
   5735..5871    +  terminator     rrnG terminator: transcription terminator from the E. coli ribosomal RNA rrnG operon (Albrechtsen et al., 1991)
   6016..6087    +  misc_feature   5' β-globin insulator: insulator upstream of the human β-globin locus (Farrell et al., 2002)
   6092..6138    -  terminator     T7 terminator: transcription terminator for bacteriophage T7 RNA polymerase
   6156..6204    -  polyA_signal   poly(A) signal: synthetic polyadenylation signal
   6285..6588    +  enhancer       CMV enhancer: human cytomegalovirus immediate early enhancer
   6661..6678    -  promoter       CMV promoter (fragment): human cytomegalovirus (CMV) immediate early promoter
   6741..6792    +  promoter       CMVd2 promoter: truncated human cytomegalovirus (CMV) immediate early promoter that yields moderately reduced expression relative to the full-length promoter
