[The description below was written by a language model from this plasmid's Addgene catalogue record and pLannotate feature annotations shown in this document.]
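Description:
pGBW-m4133651 is a mammalian expression plasmid for the wild-type SARS-CoV-2 ORF8 accessory protein, built on the pTwist_CMV_Puro_6 backbone. It is propagated in E. coli as a high-copy plasmid through a ColE1/pUC-type origin and selected with ampicillin via a full-length β-lactamase gene. A short additional β-lactamase fragment annotated near the origin appears to be a backbone remnant. For selection in mammalian cells, a separate cassette places puromycin N-acetyltransferase under the human ubiquitin C promoter, followed by a synthetic polyadenylation signal.

The ORF8 coding sequence sits at the start of the sequence record, immediately downstream of the CMV enhancer and promoter elements annotated at the end of the circular map. The annotation tool reports these as the enhancer plus fragmentary or truncated CMV promoter matches, while the catalogue simply lists the promoter as CMV. ORF8 is followed in the same orientation by E. coli thioredoxin (trxA) and a 6xHis tag. The catalogue describes the C-terminal fusion as a cleavable TEV–TRX tag. The TEV site itself is not annotated, though the short gap between ORF8 and trxA is where it would be expected. Such an arrangement allows affinity capture through the His tag and protease removal of the fusion partner. An SV40 poly(A) signal is annotated downstream of the fusion, although on the opposite strand. The expression unit is flanked by β-globin insulator elements, bacterial T7 and rrnG terminators, and an upstream synthetic poly(A) signal, which help isolate it from neighbouring transcription.

The construct suits transient or puromycin-selected expression of tagged ORF8 in mammalian cells, for example to study a viral protein annotated as modulating host immune responses.
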