Addgene plasmid #152378: pGBW-m4133651
Purpose: Mammalian expression plasmid for SARS-CoV-2 ORF8 protein
Depositing lab: Ginkgo Bioworks & Benjie Chen. Depositing organization: Ginkgo Bioworks.
Backbone
  Vector backbone: pTwist_CMV_Puro_6
  Backbone size w/o insert (bp): 6080
  Vector type: Mammalian Expression
  Selectable markers: Puromycin
Growth in bacteria
  Bacterial resistance: Ampicillin, 100 μg/mL
  Growth temperature: 37°C
  Growth strain: DH5alpha
  Copy number: High Copy
Gene/Insert
  Gene/Insert name: SARS-CoV-2 ORF8 protein
  Species: Severe acute respiratory syndrome coronavirus 2
  Insert size (bp): 359
  Mutation: wt
  Entrez Gene: ORF8 (a.k.a. GU280_gp09)
  Promoter: CMV
  Tag / fusion protein: Cleavable TEV;TRX (C terminal on backbone)
  Cloning method: Unknown
Resource information
  A portion of this plasmid was derived from a plasmid made by: GinkgoBioworks
Depositor comments: NCBI reference sequence: YP_009724396.1
How to cite: pGBW-m4133651 was a gift from Ginkgo Bioworks & Benjie Chen (Addgene plasmid # 152378 ; http://n2t.net/addgene:152378 ; RRID:Addgene_152378)
